Addgene plasmid #50701: ptCMV-136/63-VR-NI
Purpose: Final destination vector
Depositing lab: Takashi Yamamoto. Depositing organization: Hiroshima University. Publication: Repeating pattern of non-RVD variations in DNA-binding modules enhances TALEN activity. Sakuma T, Ochiai H, Kaneko T, Mashimo T, Tokumasu D, Sakane Y, Suzuki K, Miyamoto T, Sakamoto N, Matsuura S, Yamamoto T. Sci Rep. 2013 Nov 29;3:3379. doi: 10.1038/srep03379. PubMed 24287550.
Backbone
  Vector backbone: pCMV
  Vector type: TALEN
  Selectable markers: Hygromycin
Growth in bacteria
  Bacterial resistance: Ampicillin, 100 μg/mL
  Growth temperature: 37°C
  Growth strain: XL1 Blue
  Copy number: High Copy
Gene/Insert
  Gene/Insert name: TALEN-FokI nuclease backbone
  Species: Xanthamonas oryzae
  Promoter: CMV
  Tag / fusion protein: Flag (N terminal on insert)
  Cloning method: Unknown
  Sequencing primers: 5′ ccactgcttactggcttatcgaa; 3′ acagtgggagtggcaccttc
Terms and licenses: Academic/Nonprofit Terms; Industry Terms: Not Available to Industry
How to cite: ptCMV-136/63-VR-NI was a gift from Takashi Yamamoto (Addgene plasmid # 50701 ; http://n2t.net/addgene:50701 ; RRID:Addgene_50701)
