[The description below was written by a language model from this plasmid's Addgene catalogue record and pLannotate feature annotations shown in this document.]
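Description:
ptCMV-136/63-VR-NI is a mammalian TALEN expression backbone built on a pCMV vector and catalogued as a "final destination vector", meaning the recipient plasmid into which an assembled array of TALE DNA-binding repeats is placed to complete a functional nuclease. It is maintained in E. coli at high copy from a ColE1/pUC-type origin with ampicillin selection (AmpR). An SV40 early promoter driving the hygromycin phosphotransferase gene (hph), followed by an SV40 polyadenylation signal, gives hygromycin selection in transfected cells. Short fragments annotated as f1 ori, ble, KanR and an HIV-1 LTR appear to be backbone remnants or chance matches rather than functional parts.

The expression unit runs across the numbering origin of the circular map. The CMV enhancer and promoter are followed by a T7 promoter and a Xenopus β-globin 5′-UTR translational enhancer, an arrangement that could also allow in vitro transcription of mRNA, although the record does not state this use. Next comes an N-terminal TALE segment (matched to Xanthomonas AvrXa10), with an N-terminal Flag tag listed in the catalogue but not annotated in the feature table. This is followed by a stuffer carrying a lac promoter/operator and a lacZα fragment. It sits where the repeat array would be inserted and probably allows blue/white screening of assembly products. Downstream lie a short C-terminal TALE segment (matched to AvrBs3), the FokI cleavage domain and a bGH polyadenylation signal.

The name probably refers to the truncated TALE N- and C-terminal lengths (136/63) and a final half-repeat with the NI residues, but the record does not explain the designations. The associated publication concerns non-RVD variation in repeat modules enhancing TALEN activity.
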