Features (pLannotate 1.2.2; 29 found; start..end, strand, type, name):
     52..258     +  CDS            avrBs3 (fragment): AVRB3_XANEU - Experimental evidence at protein level: Swiss-Prot protein existence level 1. Avirulence protein. Acts as a transcription factor in C.annuum plants. In susceptible plants lacking the Bs3 resistance gene induces expression of a number of genes, including genes homologous to a family of auxin-induced genes, alpha-expansin genes, pectate lyase, anthocyanidin glucoside rhamnosyl transferase and at least one transcription factor, UPA20. Their expression leads to plant hypertrophy in mesophyll cells, probably mainly mediated by UPA20 (PubMed:17962565). In resistant plants induces the h
    247..834     +  CDS            fokIR (fragment): T2F1_PLAOK - Also known as rfoKI. Experimental evidence at protein level: Swiss-Prot protein existence level 1. Recognizes the double-stranded sequence 5'-GGATG-3'/3'-CATCC- 5' and cleaves respectively 14 bases after G-1 and 13 bases before C-1. From Planomicrobium okeanokoites (Planococcus okeanokoites) (Flavobacterium okeanokoites).
    858..969     +  polyA_signal   bGH poly(A) signal: bovine growth hormone polyadenylation signal
    970..1078    +  rep_origin     f1 ori (fragment): f1 bacteriophage origin of replication; arrow indicates direction of (+) strand synthesis
   1092..1421    +  promoter       SV40 promoter: SV40 enhancer and early promoter
   1470..2492    +  CDS            hph: KHYB_ECOLX - Experimental evidence at protein level: Swiss-Prot protein existence level 1. The aminoglycoside phosphotransferases achieve inactivation of their antibiotic substrates by phosphorylation. Only phosphorylates hygromycin and closely related compounds such as demethyl analogs and destomycin. From Escherichia coli.
   2505..2630    +  CDS            ble (fragment): BLE_KLEPN - Experimental evidence at protein level: Swiss-Prot protein existence level 1. Binding protein with a strong affinity to the bleomycin family of antibiotics. Binds to CL990; an antimitotic-antibiotic compound. From Klebsiella pneumoniae.
   2625..2746    +  polyA_signal   SV40 poly(A) signal: SV40 polyadenylation signal
   2799..3659    -  CDS            AmpR: β-lactamase; bla; confers resistance to ampicillin, carbenicillin, and related antibiotics
   3662..3758    -  promoter       AmpR promoter (fragment): bla
   3788..3812    -  CDS            KanR (fragment): aminoglycoside phosphotransferase; aph(3')-Ia; confers resistance to kanamycin
   3923..4511    +  rep_origin     ori: high-copy-number ColE1/pMB1/pBR322/pUC origin of replication
   4736..4753    +  terminator     rrnB T2 terminator (fragment): transcription terminator T2 from the E. coli rrnB gene
   4778..4797    -  CDS            lacZα (fragment): LacZα fragment of β-galactosidase; lacZ fragment
   5253..5269    +  protein_bind   lac operator: The lac repressor binds to the lac operator to inhibit transcription in E. coli. This inhibition can be relieved by adding lactose or isopropyl-β-D-thiogalactopyranoside (IPTG). lac repressor encoded by lacI
   5296..5675    +  enhancer       CMV enhancer: human cytomegalovirus immediate early enhancer
   5676..5879    +  promoter       CMV promoter: human cytomegalovirus (CMV) immediate early promoter
   5875..5908    +  LTR            5' LTR (truncated) (fragment): truncated 5' long terminal repeat (LTR) from HIV-1
   5924..5942    +  promoter       T7 promoter: promoter for bacteriophage T7 RNA polymerase
   5950..5992    +  5'UTR          Xenopus globin 5'-UTR: translational enhancer from the 5'-UTR of the major beta-globin gene of Xenopus laevis
   6072..6539    +  CDS            avrXa10 (fragment): AVX10_XANOO - Experimental evidence at protein level: Swiss-Prot protein existence level 1. Avirulence protein. Induces the hypersensitive response (HR)in rice plants carrying the resistance gene Xa10. Activity depends on the presence of the core repeat domains; replacement with repeat domains from other proteins (AvrBs3 of X.euvesicatoria (AC P14727) or AvrXa7 of this organism) does not elicit the HR. Probably acts as a transcription factor in its host plant (rice) to induce plant resistance or disease. From Xanthomonas oryzae pv. oryzae.
   6541..6559    -  rep_origin     f1 ori (fragment): f1 bacteriophage origin of replication; arrow indicates direction of (+) strand synthesis
   6564..6719    -  CDS            lacZα (fragment): LacZα fragment of β-galactosidase; lacZ fragment
   6727..6745    +  promoter       T7 promoter: promoter for bacteriophage T7 RNA polymerase
   6754..6777    -  misc_feature   MCS (fragment): pBluescript multiple cloning site
   6793..6811    -  promoter       T3 promoter: promoter for bacteriophage T3 RNA polymerase
   6856..6872    -  protein_bind   lac operator: The lac repressor binds to the lac operator to inhibit transcription in E. coli. This inhibition can be relieved by adding lactose or isopropyl-β-D-thiogalactopyranoside (IPTG). lac repressor encoded by lacI
   6880..6910    -  promoter       lac promoter: promoter for the E. coli lac operon
   6925..6946    -  protein_bind   CAP binding site: CAP binding activates transcription in the presence of cAMP. E. coli catabolite activator protein
>Addgene plasmid #50701 | ptCMV-136/63-VR-NI | depositor full sequence | sequence record 75854 | ptCMV-136/63-VR-NI sequence 6993 bps
GAGCAGGTAGTGGCTATTGCATCCAACATAGGGGGCAGACCCGCACTGGAGTCAATCGTGGCCCAGCTTT
CGAGGCCGGACCCCGCGCTGGCCGCACTCACTAATGATCATCTTGTAGCGCTGGCCTGCCTCGGCGGACG
ACCCGCCTTGGATGCGGTGAAGAAGGGGCTCCCGCACGCGCCTGCATTGATTAAGCGGACCAACAGAAGG
ATCCCCGAGAGGACATCACATCGAGTGGCAGGTTCCCAACTCGTGAAGAGTGAACTTGAGGAGAAAAAGT
CGGAGCTGCGGCACAAATTGAAATACGTACCGCATGAATACATCGAACTTATCGAAATTGCTAGGAACTC
GACTCAAGACAGAATCCTTGAGATGAAGGTAATGGAGTTCTTTATGAAGGTTTATGGATACCGAGGGAAG
CATCTCGGTGGATCACGAAAACCCGACGGAGCAATCTATACGGTGGGGAGCCCGATTGATTACGGAGTGA
TCGTCGACACGAAAGCCTACAGCGGTGGGTACAATCTTCCCATCGGGCAGGCAGATGAGATGCAACGTTA
TGTCGAAGAAAATCAGACCAGGAACAAACACATCAATCCAAATGAGTGGTGGAAAGTGTATCCTTCATCA
GTGACCGAGTTTAAGTTTTTGTTTGTCTCTGGGCATTTCAAAGGCAACTATAAGGCCCAGCTCACACGGT
TGAATCACATTACGAACTGCAATGGTGCGGTTTTGTCCGTAGAGGAACTGCTCATTGGTGGAGAAATGAT
CAAAGCGGGAACTCTGACACTGGAAGAAGTCAGACGCAAGTTTAACAATGGCGAGATCAATTTCCGCTCA
TAAAAAATCAGCCTCGACTGTGCCTTCTAGTTGCCAGCCATCTGTTGTTTGCCCCTCCCCCGTGCCTTCC
TTGACCCTGGAAGGTGCCACTCCCACTGTCCTTTCCTAATAAAATGAGGAAATTGCATCACAACACTCAA
CCCTATCTCGGTCTATTCTTTTGATTTATAAGGGATTTTGCCGATTTCGGCCTATTGGTTAAAAAATGAG
CTGATTTAACAAAAATTTAACGCGAATTAATTCTGTGGAATGTGTGTCAGTTAGGGTGTGGAAAGTCCCC
AGGCTCCCCAGCAGGCAGAAGTATGCAAAGCATGCATCTCAATTAGTCAGCAACCAGGTGTGGAAAGTCC
CCAGGCTCCCCAGCAGGCAGAAGTATGCAAAGCATGCATCTCAATTAGTCAGCAACCATAGTCCCGCCCC
TAACTCCGCCCATCCCGCCCCTAACTCCGCCCAGTTCCGCCCATTCTCCGCCCCATGGCTGACTAATTTT
TTTTATTTATGCAGAGGCCGAGGCCGCCTCTGCCTCTGAGCTATTCCAGAAGTAGTGAGGAGGCTTTTTT
GGAGGCCTAGGCTTTTGCAAAAAGCTCCCGGGAGCTTGTATATCCATTTTCGGATCTGATCAGCACGTGA
TGAAAAAGCCTGAACTCACCGCGACGTCTGTCGAGAAGTTTCTGATCGAAAAGTTCGACAGCGTTTCCGA
CCTGATGCAGCTCTCGGAGGGCGAAGAATCTCGTGCTTTCAGCTTCGATGTAGGAGGGCGTGGATATGTC
CTGCGGGTAAATAGCTGCGCCGATGGTTTCTACAAAGATCGTTATGTTTATCGGCACTTTGCATCGGCCG
CGCTCCCGATTCCGGAAGTGCTTGACATTGGGGAATTCAGCGAGAGCCTGACCTATTGCATCTCCCGCCG
TGCACAGGGTGTCACGTTGCAAGACCTGCCTGAAACCGAACTGCCCGCTGTTCTGCAGCCGGTCGCGGAG
GCCATGGATGCGATCGCTGCGGCCGATCTTAGCCAGACGAGCGGGTTCGGCCCATTCGGACCGCAAGGAA
TCGGTCAATACACTACATGGCGTGATTTCATATGCGCGATTGCTGATCCCCATGTGTATCACTGGCAAAC
TGTGATGGACGACACCGTCAGTGCGTCCGTCGCGCAGGCTCTCGATGAGCTGATGCTTTGGGCCGAGGAC
TGCCCCGAAGTCCGGCACCTCGTGCACGCGGATTTCGGCTCCAACAATGTCCTGACGGACAATGGCCGCA
TAACAGCGGTCATTGACTGGAGCGAGGCGATGTTCGGGGATTCCCAATACGAGGTCGCCAACATCTTCTT
CTGGAGGCCGTGGTTGGCTTGTATGGAGCAGCAGACGCGCTACTTCGAGCGGAGGCATCCGGAGCTTGCA
GGATCGCCGCGGCTCCGGGCGTATATGCTCCGCATTGGTCTTGACCAACTCTATCAGAGCTTGGTTGACG
GCAATTTCGATGATGCAGCTTGGGCGCAGGGTCGATGCGACGCAATCGTCCGATCCGGAGCCGGGACTGT
CGGGCGTACACAAATCGCCCGCAGAAGCGCGGCCGTCTGGACCGATGGCTGTGTAGAAGTACTCGCCGAT
AGTGGAAACCGACGCCCCAGCACTCGTCCGAGGGCAAAGGAATAGCACGTGCTACGAGATTTCGATTCCA
CCGCCGCCTTCTATGAAAGGTTGGGCTTCGGAATCGTTTTCCGGGACGCCGGCTGGATGATCCTCCAGCG
CGGGGATCTCATGCTGGAGTTCTTCGCCCACCCCAACTTGTTTATTGCAGCTTATAATGGTTACAAATAA
AGCAATAGCATCACAAATTTCACAAATAAAGCATTTTTTTCACTGCATTCTAGTTGTGGTTTGTCCAAAC
TCATCAATGTATCTTATCATGTCTGTATACCGTCGACCTCTAGCTAGAGCTTGGCGTAATCATGGTCATT
ACCAATGCTTAATCAGTGAGGCACCTATCTCAGCGATCTGTCTATTTCGTTCATCCATAGTTGCCTGACT
CCCCGTCGTGTAGATAACTACGATACGGGAGGGCTTACCATCTGGCCCCAGCGCTGCGATGATACCGCGA
GAACCACGCTCACCGGCTCCGGATTTATCAGCAATAAACCAGCCAGCCGGAAGGGCCGAGCGCAGAAGTG
GTCCTGCAACTTTATCCGCCTCCATCCAGTCTATTAATTGTTGCCGGGAAGCTAGAGTAAGTAGTTCGCC
AGTTAATAGTTTGCGCAACGTTGTTGCCATCGCTACAGGCATCGTGGTGTCACGCTCGTCGTTTGGTATG
GCTTCATTCAGCTCCGGTTCCCAACGATCAAGGCGAGTTACATGATCCCCCATGTTGTGCAAAAAAGCGG
TTAGCTCCTTCGGTCCTCCGATCGTTGTCAGAAGTAAGTTGGCCGCAGTGTTATCACTCATGGTTATGGC
AGCACTGCATAATTCTCTTACTGTCATGCCATCCGTAAGATGCTTTTCTGTGACTGGTGAGTACTCAACC
AAGTCATTCTGAGAATAGTGTATGCGGCGACCGAGTTGCTCTTGCCCGGCGTCAATACGGGATAATACCG
CGCCACATAGCAGAACTTTAAAAGTGCTCATCATTGGAAAACGTTCTTCGGGGCGAAAACTCTCAAGGAT
CTTACCGCTGTTGAGATCCAGTTCGATGTAACCCACTCGTGCACCCAACTGATCTTCAGCATCTTTTACT
TTCACCAGCGTTTCTGGGTGAGCAAAAACAGGAAGGCAAAATGCCGCAAAAAAGGGAATAAGGGCGACAC
GGAAATGTTGAATACTCATATTCTTCCTTTTTCAATATTATTGAAGCATTTATCAGGGTTATTGTCTCAT
GAGCGGATACATATTTGAATGTATTTAGAAAAATAAACAAATAGGGGTCAGTGTTACAACCAATTAACCA
ATTCTGAACATTATCGCGAGCCCATTTATACCTGAATATGGCTCATAACACCCCTTGCTCATGACCAAAA
TCCCTTAACGTGAGTTACGCGCGCGTCGTTCCACTGAGCGTCAGACCCCGTAGAAAAGATCAAAGGATCT
TCTTGAGATCCTTTTTTTCTGCGCGTAATCTGCTGCTTGCAAACAAAAAAACCACCGCTACCAGCGGTGG
TTTGTTTGCCGGATCAAGAGCTACCAACTCTTTTTCCGAAGGTAACTGGCTTCAGCAGAGCGCAGATACC
AAATACTGTTCTTCTAGTGTAGCCGTAGTTAGCCCACCACTTCAAGAACTCTGTAGCACCGCCTACATAC
CTCGCTCTGCTAATCCTGTTACCAGTGGCTGCTGCCAGTGGCGATAAGTCGTGTCTTACCGGGTTGGACT
CAAGACGATAGTTACCGGATAAGGCGCAGCGGTCGGGCTGAACGGGGGGTTCGTGCACACAGCCCAGCTT
GGAGCGAACGACCTACACCGAACTGAGATACCTACAGCGTGAGCTATGAGAAAGCGCCACGCTTCCCGAA
GGGAGAAAGGCGGACAGGTATCCGGTAAGCGGCAGGGTCGGAACAGGAGAGCGCACGAGGGAGCTTCCAG
GGGGAAACGCCTGGTATCTTTATAGTCCTGTCGGGTTTCGCCACCTCTGACTTGAGCGTCGATTTTTGTG
ATGCTCGTCAGGGGGGCGGAGCCTATGGAAAAACGCCAGCAACGCGGCCTTTTTACGGTTCCTGGCCTTT
TGCTGGCCTTTTGCTCACATGTTCTTTCCTGCGTTATCCCCTGATTCTGTGGATAACCGTATTACCGCCT
TTGAGTGAGCTGATACCGCTCGCCGCAGCCGAACGACCGAGCGCAGCGAGTCAGTGAGCGAGGAAGCGGA
AGGCGAGAGTAGGGAACTGCCAGGCATCAAACTAAGCAGAAGGCCCCTGACGGATGGCCTTTTTGCGTTT
CTACAAACTCTTTCTGTGTTGTAAAACGACGGCCAGTCTTAAGCTCGGGCCCCCTGGGCGGTTCTGATAA
CGAGTAATCGTTAATCCGCAAATAACGTAAAAACCCGCTTCGGCGGGTTTTTTTATGGGGGGAGTTTAGG
GAAAGAGCATTTGTCAGAATATTTAAGGGCGCCTGTCACTTTGCTTGATATATGAGAATTATTTAACCTT
ATAAATGAGAAAAAAGCAACGCACTTTAAATAAGATACGTTGCTTTTTCGATTGATGAACACCTATAATT
AAACTATTCATCTATTATTTATGATTTTTTGTATATACAATATTTCTAGTTTGTTAAAGAGAATTAAGAA
AATAAATCTCGAAAATAATAAAGGGAAAATCAGTTTTTGATATCAAAATTATACATGTCAACGATAATAC
AAAATATAATACAAACTATAAGATGTTATCAGTATTTATTATCATTTAGAATAAATTTTGTGTCGCCCTT
AATTGTGAGCGGATAACAATTACGAGCTTCATGCACAGTGGCGTTGACATTGATTATTGACTAGTTATTA
ATAGTAATCAATTACGGGGTCATTAGTTCATAGCCCATATATGGAGTTCCGCGTTACATAACTTACGGTA
AATGGCCCGCCTGGCTGACCGCCCAACGACCCCCGCCCATTGACGTCAATAATGACGTATGTTCCCATAG
TAACGCCAATAGGGACTTTCCATTGACGTCAATGGGTGGAGTATTTACGGTAAACTGCCCACTTGGCAGT
ACATCAAGTGTATCATATGCCAAGTACGCCCCCTATTGACGTCAATGACGGTAAATGGCCCGCCTGGCAT
TATGCCCAGTACATGACCTTATGGGACTTTCCTACTTGGCAGTACATCTACGTATTAGTCATCGCTATTA
CCATGGTGATGCGGTTTTGGCAGTACATCAATGGGCGTGGATAGCGGTTTGACTCACGGGGATTTCCAAG
TCTCCACCCCATTGACGTCAATGGGAGTTTGTTTTGGCACCAAAATCAACGGGACTTTCCAAAATGTCGT
AACAACTCCGCCCCATTGACGCAAATGGGCGGTAGGCGTGTACGGTGGGAGGTCTATATAAGCAGAGCTC
TCTGGCTAACTAGAGAACCCACTGCTTACTGGCTTATCGAAATTAATACGACTCACTATAGGGAAGCTTC
TTGTTCTTTTTGCAGAAGCTCAGAATAAACGCTCAACTTTGGCCTCGAGGCCACCATGGACTATAAGGAC
CACGACGGAGACTACAAGGATCATGATATTGATTACAAAGACGATGACGATAAGATGGCCCCAAAGAAGA
AGCGGAAGGTCGGTATCCACGGAGTCCCAGCAGCCGTAGATTTGAGAACTTTGGGATATTCACAGCAGCA
GCAGGAAAAGATCAAGCCCAAAGTGAGGTCGACAGTCGCGCAGCATCACGAAGCGCTGGTGGGTCATGGG
TTTACACATGCCCACATCGTAGCCTTGTCGCAGCACCCTGCAGCCCTTGGCACGGTCGCCGTCAAGTACC
AGGACATGATTGCGGCGTTGCCGGAAGCCACACATGAGGCGATCGTCGGTGTGGGGAAACAGTGGAGCGG
AGCCCGAGCGCTTGAGGCCCTGTTGACGGTCGCGGGAGAGCTGAGAGGGCCTCCCCTTCAGCTGGACACG
GGCCAGTTGCTGAAGATCGCGAAGCGGGGAGGAGTCACGGCGGTCGAGGCGGTGCACGCGTGGCACAATG
CGCTCACGGGAGCACCCCTCAAGGAGACGGGCGCCGCTACAGGGCGCGTCCCATTCGCCATTCAGGCTGC
GCAACTGTTGGGAAGGGCGATCGGTGCGGGCCTCTTCGCTATTACGCCAGCTGGCGAAAGGGGGATGTGC
TGCAAGGCGATTAAGTTGGGTAACGCCAGGGTTTTCCCAGTCACGACGTTGTAAAACGACGGCCAGTGAG
CGCGCGTAATACGACTCACTATAGGGCGAATTGGGTACCGGGCCCCCCCTCGAGGTCCTCCAGCTTTTGT
TCCCTTTAGTGAGGGTTAATTGCGCGCTTGGCGTAATCATGGTCATAGCTGTTTCCTGTGTGAAATTGTT
ATCCGCTCACAATTCCACACAACATACGAGCCGGAAGCATAAAGTGTAAAGCCTGGGGTGCCTAATGAGT
GAGCTAACTCACATTAATTGCGTTGCGCTCACTGCCCGCTTTCCACCGGTCGTCTCCACCCCT
