>Addgene plasmid #50701 | ptCMV-136/63-VR-NI | addgene partial sequence | sequence record 79219 | CMV-F 5'-CGCAAATGGGCGGTAGGCGTG-3'
CTCTCTGGCTAACTAGAGAACCCACTGCTTACTGGCTTATCGAAATTAATACGACTCACTATAGGGAAGC
TTCTTGTTCTTTTTGCAGAAGCTCAGAATAAACGCTCAACTTTGGCCTCGAGGCCACCATGGACTATAAG
GACCACGACGGAGACTACAAGGATCATGATATTGATTACAAAGACGATGACGATAAGATGGCCCCAAAGA
AGAAGCGGAAGGTCGGTATCCACGGAGTCCCAGCAGCCGTAGATTTGAGAACTTTGGGATATTCACAGCA
GCAGCAGGAAAAGATCAAGCCCAAAGTGAGGTCGACAGTCGCGCAGCATCACGAAGCGCTGGTGGGTCAT
GGGTTTACACATGCCCACATCGTAGCCTTGTCGCAGCACCCTGCAGCCCTTGGCACGGTCGCCGTCAAGT
ACCAGGACATGATTGCGGCGTTGCCGGAAGCCACACATGAGGCGATCGTCGGTGTGGGGAAACAGTGGAG
CGGAGCCCGAGCGCTTGAGGCCCTGTTGACGGTCGCGGGAGAGCTGAGAGGGCCTCCCCTTCAGCTGGAC
ACGGGCCAGTTGCTGAAGATCGCGAAGCGGGGAGGAGTCACGGCGGTCGAGGCGGTGCACGCGTGGCACA
ATGCGCTCACGGGAGCACCCCTCAAGGAGACGGGCGCCGCTACAGGGCGCGTCCCATTCGCCATTCAGGC
TGCGCAACTGTTGGGAAGGGCGATCGGTGCGGGCCTCTTCGCTATTACGCCAGCTGGCGAAAGGGGGATG
TGCTGCAAGGCGATTAAGTTGGGTAACGCCAGGGTTTTCCCAGTCACGACGTTGTAAAACGACGGCCAGT
GAGCGCGCGTAATACGACTCACTATAGGGCGAATTGGGTACCGGGCCCCCCCTC
