>Addgene plasmid #50701 | ptCMV-136/63-VR-NI | addgene partial sequence | sequence record 80359 | M13pUC-fwd 5'-CCCAGTCACGACGTTGTAAAACG-3'
GACTCACTATAGGGCGAATTGGGTACCGGGCCCCCCCTCGAGGTCCTCCAGCTTTTGTTCCCTTTAGTGA
GGGTTAATTGCGCGCTTGGCGTAATCATGGTCATAGCTGTTTCCTGTGTGAAATTGTTATCCGCTCACAA
TTCCACACAACATACGAGCCGGAAGCATAAAGTGTAAAGCCTGGGGTGCCTAATGAGTGAGCTAACTCAC
ATTAATTGCGTTGCGCTCACTGCCCGCTTTCCACCGGTCGTCTCCACCCCTGAGCAGGTAGTGGCTATTG
CATCCAACATAGGGGGCAGACCCGCACTGGAGTCAATCGTGGCCCAGCTTTCGAGGCCGGACCCCGCGCT
GGCCGCACTCACTAATGATCATCTTGTAGCGCTGGCCTGCCTCGGCGGACGACCCGCCTTGGATGCGGTG
AAGAAGGGGCTCCCGCACGCGCCTGCATTGATTAAGCGGACCAACAGAAGGATCCCCGAGAGGACATCAC
ATCGAGTGGCAGGTTCCCAACTCGTGAAGAGTGAACTTGAGGAGAAAAAGTCGGAGCTGCGGCACAAATT
GAAATACGTACCGCATGAATACATCGAACTTATCGAAATTGCTAGGAACTCGACTCAAGACAGAATCCTT
GAGATGAAGGTAATGGAGTTCTTTATGAAGGTTTATGGATACCGAGGGAAGCATCTCGGTGGATCACGAA
AACCCGACGGAGCAATCTATACGGTGGGGAGCCCGATTGATTACGGAGTGATCGTCGACACGAAAGCCTA
CAGCGGTGGGTACAATCTTCCCATCGGGCA
